>Addgene plasmid #181897 | pGFP-FUSN-mHP1alpha | addgene full sequence | sequence record 359700 | Addgene NGS Result
TAGTTATTAATAGTAATCAATTACGGGGTCATTAGTTCATAGCCCATATATGGAGTTCCGCGTTACATAA
CTTACGGTAAATGGCCCGCCTGGCTGACCGCCCAACGACCCCCGCCCATTGACGTCAATAATGACGTATG
TTCCCATAGTAACGCCAATAGGGACTTTCCATTGACGTCAATGGGTGGAGTATTTACGGTAAACTGCCCA
CTTGGCAGTACATCAAGTGTATCATATGCCAAGTACGCCCCCTATTGACGTCAATGACGGTAAATGGCCC
GCCTGGCATTATGCCCAGTACATGACCTTATGGGACTTTCCTACTTGGCAGTACATCTACGTATTAGTCA
TCGCTATTACCATGGTGATGCGGTTTTGGCAGTACATCAATGGGCGTGGATAGCGGTTTGACTCACGGGG
ATTTCCAAGTCTCCACCCCATTGACGTCAATGGGAGTTTGTTTTGGCACCAAAATCAACGGGACTTTCCA
AAATGTCGTAACAACTCCGCCCCATTGACGCAAATGGGCGGTAGGCGTGTACGGTGGGAGGTCTATATAA
GCAGAGCTGGTTTAGTGAACCGTCAGATCCGCTAGCGCTACCGGTCGCCACCATGGTGAGCAAGGGCGAG
GAGCTGTTCACCGGGGTGGTGCCCATCCTGGTCGAGCTGGACGGCGACGTAAACGGCCACAAGTTCAGCG
TGTCCGGCGAGGGCGAGGGCGATGCCACCTACGGCAAGCTGACCCTGAAGTTCATCTGCACCACCGGCAA
GCTGCCCGTGCCCTGGCCCACCCTCGTGACCACCCTGACCTACGGCGTGCAGTGCTTCAGCCGCTACCCC
GACCACATGAAGCAGCACGACTTCTTCAAGTCCGCCATGCCCGAAGGCTACGTCCAGGAGCGCACCATCT
TCTTCAAGGACGACGGCAACTACAAGACCCGCGCCGAGGTGAAGTTCGAGGGCGACACCCTGGTGAACCG
CATCGAGCTGAAGGGCATCGACTTCAAGGAGGACGGCAACATCCTGGGGCACAAGCTGGAGTACAACTAC
AACAGCCACAACGTCTATATCATGGCCGACAAGCAGAAGAACGGCATCAAGGTGAACTTCAAGATCCGCC
ACAACATCGAGGACGGCAGCGTGCAGCTCGCCGACCACTACCAGCAGAACACCCCCATCGGCGACGGCCC
CGTGCTGCTGCCCGACAACCACTACCTGAGCACCCAGTCCGCCCTGAGCAAAGACCCCAACGAGAAGCGC
GATCACATGGTCCTGCTGGAGTTCGTGACCGCCGCCGGGATCACTCTCGGCATGGACGAGCTGTACAAGA
TGGCCTCAAACGATTATACCCAACAAGCAACCCAAAGCTATGGGGCCTACCCCACCCAGCCCGGGCAGGG
CTATTCCCAGCAGAGCAGTCAGCCCTACGGACAGCAGAGTTACAGTGGTTATAGCCAGTCCACGGACACT
TCAGGCTATGGCCAGAGCAGCTATTCTTCTTATGGCCAGAGCCAGAACACAGGCTATGGAACTCAGTCAA
CTCCCCAGGGATATGGCTCGACTGGCGGCTATGGCAGTAGCCAGAGCTCCCAATCGTCTTACGGGCAGCA
GTCCTCCTATCCTGGCTATGGCCAGCAGCCAGCTCCCAGCAGCACCTCGGGAAGTTACGGTAGCAGTTCT
CAGAGCAGCAGCTATGGGCAGCCCCAGAGTGGGAGCTACAGCCAGCAGCCTAGCTATGGTGGACAGCAGC
AAAGCTATGGACAGCAGCAAAGCTATAATCCCCCTCAGGGCTATGGACAGCAGAACCAGTACAACAGCAG
CAGTGGTGGTGGAGGTGGAGGTGGAGGTGGAGGTAACTATGGCCAAGATCAATCCTCCATGAGTAGTGGT
GGTGGCAGTGGTGGCGGTTATGGCAATCAAGACCAGAGTGGTGGAGGTGGCAGCGGTGGCTATGGACAGC
AGGACCGTGGATCCGGAATGGGAAAGAAGACCAAGAGGACAGCCGACAGCTCTTCTTCAGAGGATGAGGA
GGAATATGTGGTGGAAAAGGTGTTGGACAGGCGCATGGTTAAGGGGCAAGTGGAATATCTGTTGAAGTGG
AAAGGCTTTTCTGAGGAGCACAATACTTGGGAACCTGAGAAGAACTTGGATTGTCCTGAACTAATTTCTG
AGTTTATGAAAAAGTATAAGAAGATGAAGGAGGGTGAAAACAATAAGCCCAGGGAGAAATCAGAAGGAAA
CAAGAGGAAATCCAGTTTCTCCAACAGCGCTGATGATATTAAATCTAAAAAAAAGAGAGAGCAAAGCAAT
GATATCGCTCGGGGCTTTGAGAGAGGACTGGAACCAGAAAAGATCATCGGAGCAACAGATTCCTGCGGTG
ACTTAATGTTCTTAATGAAATGGAAAGACACAGATGAAGCTGACCTGGTTCTTGCAAAAGAAGCTAACGT
GAAGTGTCCACAGATTGTGATAGCATTTTATGAAGAGAGACTGACGTGGCACGCATATCCAGAGGATGCG
GAAAACAAAGAAAAAGAAAGCGCGAAGAGCTAAGGATCCACCGGATCTAGATAACTGATCATAATCAGCC
ATACCACATTTGTAGAGGTTTTACTTGCTTTAAAAAACCTCCCACACCTCCCCCTGAACCTGAAACATAA
AATGAATGCAATTGTTGTTGTTAACTTGTTTATTGCAGCTTATAATGGTTACAAATAAAGCAATAGCATC
ACAAATTTCACAAATAAAGCATTTTTTTCACTGCATTCTAGTTGTGGTTTGTCCAAACTCATCAATGTAT
CTTAAGGCGTAAATTGTAAGCGTTAATATTTTGTTAAAATTCGCGTTAAATTTTTGTTAAATCAGCTCAT
TTTTTAACCAATAGGCCGAAATCGGCAAAATCCCTTATAAATCAAAAGAATAGACCGAGATAGGGT
[37 nt withheld, positions 2937-2973]
AAAGAACGTGGACTCCAACGTCAAAGG
[49 nt withheld, positions 3001-3049]
T
[91 nt withheld, positions 3051-3141]
G
[124 nt withheld, positions 3143-3266]
CAGGTGGCACTTTTCGGGGAAATGTGCGCGGAACCCCTATTTGTTTATTTTTCTAAATACATTCAAATAT
GTATCCGCTCATGAGACAATAACCCTGATAAATGCTTCAATAATATTGAAAAAGGAAGAGTCCTGAGGCG
GAAAGAACCAGCTGTGGAATGTGTGTCAGTTAGGGTGTGGAAAGTCCCCAGGCTCCCCAGCAGGCAGAAG
TATGCAAAGCATGCATCTCAATTAGTCAGCAACCAGGTGTGGAAAGTCCCCAGGCTCCCCAGCAGGCAGA
AGTATGCAAAGCATGCATCTCAATTAGTCAGCAACCATAGTCCCGCCCCTAACTCCGCCCATCCCGCCCC
TAACTCCGCCCAGTTCCGCCCATTCTCCGCCCCATGGCTGACTAATTTTTTTTATTTATGCAGAGGCCGA
GGCCGCCTCGGCCTCTGAGCTATTCCAGAAGTAGTGAGGAGGCTTTTTTGGAGGCCTAGGCTTTTGCAAA
GATCGATCAAGAGACAGGATGAGGATCGTTTCGCATGATTGAACAAGATGGATTGCACGCAGGTTCTCCG
GCCGCTTGGGTGGAGAGGCTATTCGGCTATGACTGGGCACAACAGACAATCGGCTGCTCTGATGCCGCCG
TGTTCCGGCTGTCAGCGCAGGGGCGCCCGGTTCTTTTTGTCAAGACCGACCTGTCCGGTGCCCTGAATGA
ACTGCAAGACGAGGCAGCGCGGCTATCGTGGCTGGCCACGACGGGCGTTCCTTGCGCAGCTGTGCTCGAC
GTTGTCACTGAAGCGGGAAGGGACTGGCTGCTATTGGGCGAAGTGCCGGGGCAGGATCTCCTGTCATCTC
ACCTTGCTCCTGCCGAGAAAGTATCCATCATGGCTGATGCAATGCGGCGGCTGCATACGCTTGATCCGGC
TACCTGCCCATTCGACCACCAAGCGAAACATCGCATCGAGCGAGCACGTACTCGGATGGAAGCCGGTCTT
GTCGATCAGGATGATCTGGACGAAGAGCATCAGGGGCTCGCGCCAGCCGAACTGTTCGCCAGGCTCAAGG
CGAGCATGCCCGACGGCGAGGATCTCGTCGTGACCCATGGCGATGCCTGCTTGCCGAATATCATGGTGGA
AAATGGCCGCTTTTCTGGATTCATCGACTGTGGCCGGCTGGGTGTGGCGGACCGCTATCAGGACATAGCG
TTGGCTACCCGTGATATTGCTGAAGAGCTTGGCGGCGAATGGGCTGACCGCTTCCTCGTGCTTTACGGTA
TCGCCGCTCCCGATTCGCAGCGCATCGCCTTCTATCGCCTTCTTGACGAGTTCTTCTGAGCGGGACTCTG
GGGTTCGAAATGACCGACCAAGCGACGCCCAACCTGCCATCACGAGATTTCGATTCCACCGCCGCCTTCT
ATGAAAGGTTGGGCTTCGGAATCGTTTTCCGGGACGCCGGCTGGATGATCCTCCAGCGCGGGGATCTCAT
GCTGGAGTTCTTCGCCCACCCTAGGGGGAGGCTAACTGAAACACGGAAGGAGACAATACCGGAAGGAACC
CGCGCTATGACGGCAATAAAAAGACAGAATAAAACGCACGGTGTTGGGTCGTTTGTTCATAAACGCGGGG
TTCGGTCCCAGGGCTGGCACTCTGTCGATACCCCACCGAGACCCCATTGGGGCCAATACGCCCGCGTTTC
TTCCTTTTCCCCACCCCACCCCCCAAGTTCGGGTGAAGGCCCAGGGCTCGCAGCCAACGTCGGGGCGGCA
GGCCCTGCCATAGCCTCAGGTTACTCATATATACTTTAGATTGATTTAAAACTTCATTTTTAATTTAAAA
GGATCTAGGTGAAGATCCTTTTTGATAATCTCATGACCAAAATCCCTTAACGTGAGTTTTCGTTCCACTG
AGCGTCAGACCCCGTAGAAAAGATCAAAGGATCTTCTTGAGATCCTTTTTTTCTGCGCGTAATCTGCTGC
TTGCAAACAAAAAAACCACCGCTACCAGCGGTGGTTTGTTTGCCGGATCAAGAGCTACCAACTCTTTTTC
CGAAGGTAACTGGCTTCAGCAGAGCGCAGATACCAAATACTGTTCTTCTAGTGTAGCCGTAGTTAGGCCA
CCACTTCAAGAACTCTGTATCACCGCCTACATACCTCGCTCTGCTAATCCTGTTACCAGTGGCTGCTGCC
AGTGGCGATAAGTCGTGTCTTACCGGGTTGGACTCAAGACGATAGTTACCGGATAAGGCGCAGCGGTCGG
GCTGAACGGGGGGTTCGTGCACACAGCCCAGCTTGGAGCGAACGACCTACACCGAACTGAGATACCTACA
GCGTGAGCTATGAGAAAGCGCCACGCTTCCCGAAGGGAGAAAGGCGGACAGGTATCCGGTAAGCGGCAGG
GTCGGAACAGGAGAGCGCACGAGGGAGCTTCCAGGGGGAAACGCCTGGTATCTTTATAGTCCTGTCGGGT
TTCGCCACCTCTGACTTGAGCGTCGATTTTTGTGATGCTCGTCAGGGGGGCGGAGCCTATGGAAAAACGC
CAGCAACGCGGCCTTTTTACGGTTCCTGGCCTTTTGCTGGCCTTTTGCTCACATGTTCTTTCCTGCGTTA
TCCCCTGATTCTGTGGATAACCGTATTACCGCCATGCAT
Features (pLannotate 1.2.2; 15 found; start..end, strand, type, name):
     61..364     +  enhancer       CMV enhancer: human cytomegalovirus immediate early enhancer
    365..568     +  promoter       CMV promoter: human cytomegalovirus (CMV) immediate early promoter
    613..1329    +  CDS            EGFP: EGFP is a basic (constitutively fluorescent) green fluorescent protein published in 1996, derived from Aequorea victoria. It is reported to be a rapidly-maturing weak dimer with moderate acid sensitivity.
   1330..1929    +  CDS            FUS (fragment): FUS_HUMAN - Also known as TLS. Experimental evidence at protein level: Swiss-Prot protein existence level 1. DNA/RNA-binding protein that plays a role in various cellular processes such as transcription regulation, RNA splicing, RNA transport, DNA repair and damage response (PubMed:27731383). Binds to nascent pre-mRNAs and acts as a molecular mediator between RNA polymerase II and U1 small nuclear ribonucleoprotein thereby coupling transcription and splicing (PubMed:26124092). Binds also its own pre- mRNA and autoregulates its expression; this autoregulation mechanism is mediated by non-sense-
   1978..2550    +  CDS            Cbx5: CBX5_MOUSE - Also known as Hp1a. Experimental evidence at protein level: Swiss-Prot protein existence level 1. Component of heterochromatin that recognizes and binds histone H3 tails methylated at 'Lys-9' (H3K9me), leading to epigenetic repression. In contrast, it is excluded from chromatin when 'Tyr-41' of histone H3 is phosphorylated (H3Y41ph). Can interact with lamin-B receptor (LBR). This interaction can contribute to the association of the heterochromatin with the inner nuclear membrane. Involved in the formation of functional kinetochore through interaction with MIS12 complex proteins (B
   2576..2660    +  CDS            large T antigen (fragment): large T antigen from SV40 (simian virus 40)
   2683..2804    +  polyA_signal   SV40 poly(A) signal: SV40 polyadenylation signal
   2838..3266    -  rep_origin     f1 ori (sequence partly withheld): f1 bacteriophage origin of replication; arrow indicates direction of (+) strand synthesis
   3293..3397    +  promoter       AmpR promoter: bla
   3399..3756    +  promoter       SV40 promoter: SV40 enhancer and early promoter
   3791..4585    +  CDS            NeoR/KanR: aminoglycoside phosphotransferase from Tn5; aph(3')-II (or nptII); confers resistance to neomycin, kanamycin, and G418 (Geneticin®)
   4606..4758    +  CDS            ble (fragment): BLE_KLEPN - Experimental evidence at protein level: Swiss-Prot protein existence level 1. Binding protein with a strong affinity to the bleomycin family of antibiotics. Binds to CL990; an antimitotic-antibiotic compound. From Klebsiella pneumoniae.
   4817..4864    +  polyA_signal   HSV TK poly(A) signal: herpes simplex virus thymidine kinase polyadenylation signal (Cole and Stacy, 1985)
   4955..4971    -  polyA_signal   bGH poly(A) signal (fragment): bovine growth hormone polyadenylation signal
   5193..5781    +  rep_origin     ori: high-copy-number ColE1/pMB1/pBR322/pUC origin of replication
