[The description below was written by a language model from this plasmid's Addgene catalogue record and pLannotate feature annotations shown in this document.]
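Description:
pGFP-FUSN-mHP1alpha is a mammalian expression plasmid built on the Clontech pEGFP-C backbone, with a sequenced length of 5,895 nt. It is maintained in E. coli at high copy through a ColE1/pUC-type origin and also carries an f1 phage origin. A single Tn5 aminoglycoside phosphotransferase gene (NeoR/KanR) serves both hosts. A bacterial bla-type promoter drives it for kanamycin selection in bacteria, while the adjacent SV40 enhancer/early promoter, together with the HSV TK polyadenylation signal, allows G418 selection of transfected mammalian cells. The short annotations for ble, bGH poly(A) and SV40 large T antigen are fragments picked up by automated annotation and appear to be backbone remnants, not functional cassettes.

The expression unit uses the human CMV immediate-early enhancer and promoter to drive a three-part fusion protein, terminated by the SV40 poly(A) signal. EGFP sits at the N terminus. It is followed directly by a fragment of human FUS corresponding to its N-terminal domain (FUSN), and then, after a short linker, by mouse Cbx5, which encodes HP1alpha. According to the depositor, FUSN was PCR-amplified from another plasmid and inserted between GFP and HP1alpha in an existing GFP-mHP1alpha construct. HP1alpha is a heterochromatin component that binds histone H3 methylated at lysine 9. The FUS N-terminal region is generally known as a low-complexity domain prone to self-association and droplet formation. The construct therefore gives a fluorescently trackable HP1alpha with this domain attached. The associated study examined whether mouse heterochromatin shows hallmarks of HP1-driven liquid-liquid phase separation, so the fusion is suited to live-cell imaging comparisons with unmodified GFP-HP1alpha.
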