Addgene plasmid #181897: pGFP-FUSN-mHP1alpha
Purpose: Fluorescently tagged HP1alpha fused to the N-terminal domain of the fused in sarcoma protein (FUSN)
Depositing lab: Karsten Rippe. Depositing organization: Deutsches Krebsforschungszentrum (DKFZ). Publication: Mouse Heterochromatin Adopts Digital Compaction States without Showing Hallmarks of HP1-Driven Liquid-Liquid Phase Separation. Erdel F, Rademacher A, Vlijm R, Tunnermann J, Frank L, Weinmann R, Schweigert E, Yserentant K, Hummert J, Bauer C, Schumacher S, Al Alwash A, Normand C, Herten DP, Engelhardt J, Rippe K. Mol Cell. 2020 Apr 16;78(2):236-249.e7. doi: 10.1016/j.molcel.2020.02.005. Epub 2020 Feb 25. PubMed 32101700.
Backbone
  Vector backbone: pEGFP-C
  Backbone manufacturer: Clontech
  Backbone size w/o insert (bp): 4731
  Vector type: Mammalian Expression
  Selectable markers: Neomycin (select with G418)
Growth in bacteria
  Bacterial resistance: Kanamycin, 50 μg/mL
  Growth temperature: 37°C
  Growth strain: DH5alpha
  Copy number: High Copy
Gene/Insert
  Gene/Insert name: FUSN-mHP1alpha (alt name: CBX 5)
  Species: H. sapiens (human), M. musculus (mouse)
  Entrez Gene: Cbx5 (a.k.a. 2610029O15Rik, HP1, Hp1a, Hp1alpha)
  Promoter: CMV
  Tag / fusion protein: GFP (N terminal on insert)
  Cloning method: Restriction Enzyme; 5′ cloning site BspEI (not destroyed); 3′ cloning site BamHI (not destroyed)
Terms and licenses: Academic/Nonprofit Terms; Industry Terms: Not Available to Industry
Depositor comments: PCR for FUSN on Addgene plasmid (#122148)cloned into GFP-mHP1a using BsrGI (Bsp1407I) & BspEI (Kpn2I)
How to cite: pGFP-FUSN-mHP1alpha was a gift from Karsten Rippe (Addgene plasmid # 181897 ; http://n2t.net/addgene:181897 ; RRID:Addgene_181897)
